>Addgene plasmid #157130 | pD649-HAsp-LSR-COMP5AP-AviTag-9xHis | addgene full sequence | sequence record 405796 | Addgene NGS Result
GGCATTGATTATTGACTAGTTATTAATAGTAATCAATTACGGGGTCATTAGTTCATAGCCCATATATGGA
GTTCCGCGTTACATAACTTACGGTAAATGGCCCGCCTGGCTGACCGCCCAACGACCCCCGCCCATTGACG
TCAATAATGACGTATGTTCCCATAGTAACGCCAATAGGGACTTTCCATTGACGTCAATGGGTGGAGTATT
TACGGTAAACTGCCCACTTGGCAGTACATCAAGTGTATCATATGCCAAGTACGCCCCCTATTGACGTCAA
TGACGGTAAATGGCCCGCCTGGCATTATGCCCAGTACATGACCTTATGGGACTTTCCTACTTGGCAGTAC
ATCTACGTATTAGTCATCGCTATTACCATGGTGATGCGGTTTTGGCAGTACATCAATGGGCGTGGATAGC
GGTTTGACTCACGGGGATTTCCAAGTCTCCACCCCATTGACGTCAATGGGAGTTTGTTTTGGCACCAAAA
TCAACGGGACTTTCCAAAATGTCGTAACAACTCCGCCCCATTGACGCAAATGGGCGGTAGGCGTGTACGG
TGGGAGGTCTATATAAGCAGAGCTCGTTTAGTGAACCGTCAGATCGCCTGGAGACGCCATCCACGCTGTT
TTGACCTCCATAGAAGACACCGGGACCGATCCAGCCTCCGCGGCCGGGAACGGTGCATTGGAACGCGGAT
TCCCCGTGCCAAGAGTGACGTAAGTACCGCCTATAGAGTCTATAGGCCCACCCCCTTGGCTTCGTTAGAA
CGCGGCTACAATTAATACATAACCTTATGTATCATACACATACGATTTAGGTGACACTATAGAATAACAT
CCACTTTGCCTTTCTCTCCACAGGTGTCCACTCCCAGGTCCAACTGCACCTCGGTTCTATCGAAAACGCG
CCTGCTAGCGCCACCATGAAGACCATCATTGCCCTGAGCTACATCTTCTGCCTGGTGTTCGCTGCGGCCG
CCATTCAAGTGACCGTGTCCAATCCTTACCACGTCGTGATCCTGTTCCAGCCTGTGACACTGCCCTGCAC
CTACCAGATGACCAGCACACCTACACAGCCCATCGTGATCTGGAAGTACAAGAGCTTCTGCCGGGACAGA
ATCGCCGATGCCTTTTCTCCCGCCTCCGTGGACAATCAGCTGAATGCTCAGCTGGCCGCTGGCAACCCTG
GCTACAATCCTTATGTGGAATGCCAGGACAGCGTGCGGACAGTCAGAGTGGTGGCCACAAAGCAGGGAAA
TGCCGTGACACTGGGCGACTACTACCAGGGCAGAAGAATCACCATCACCGGCAACGCCGACCTGACCTTT
GATCAGACAGCTTGGGGCGACAGCGGCGTGTACTACTGTTCTGTGGTGTCTGCCCAGGACCTGCAGGGCA
ACAATGAAGCCTATGCCGAGCTGATCGTGCTGGGCAGAACAAGCGGAGTTGCTGAGCTGCTGCCTGGATT
TCAGGCCGGACCTATCGAGGATGGCGCGCCGGAAGATCAAGTTGATCCAAGATTGATTGATGGCAAGGGC
GGATCTCTGGAGGTGCTGTTCCAGGGACCAGGCGGAAGCGGCAATCCCGGCGGCGATCTGGCCCCCCAGA
TGCTGCGCGAGCTGCAGGAGACCAATGCCGCCCTGCAGGACGTGCGCGAGCTGCTGCGCCACCGCGTGAA
GGAGATCACCTTCCTGAAGAACACCGTGATGGAGTGCGACGCCTGCGGTATGCAGCCCTCTAGAGGCTCC
GGCTCCATCATCCCAGTTGAGGAGGAGAACCCGGACTTCTGGAACCGCGAGGCAGCCGAGGCCCTGGGTG
CCGCCAAGAAGCTGCAGCCTGCACAGACAGCCGCCAAGAACCTCATCATCTTCCTGGGCGATGGGATGGG
GGTGTCTACGGTGACAGCTGCCAGGATCCTAAAAGGGCAGAAGAAGGACAAACTGGGGCCTGAGATACCC
CTGGCCATGGACCGCTTCCCATATGTGGCTCTGTCCAAGACATACAATGTAGACAAACATGTGCCAGACA
GTGGAGCCACAGCCACGGCCTACCTGTGCGGGGTCAAGGGCAACTTCCAGACCATTGGCTTGAGTGCAGC
CGCCCGCTTTAACCAGTGCAACACGACACGCGGCAACGAGGTCATCTCCGTGATGAATCGGGCCAAGAAA
GCAGGGAAGTCAGTGGGAGTGGTAACCACCACACGAGTGCAGCACGCCTCGCCAGCCGGCACCTACGCCC
ACACGGTGAACCGCAACTGGTACTCGGACGCCGACGTGCCTGCCTCGGCCCGCCAGGAGGGGTGCCAGGA
CATCGCTACGCAGCTCATCTCCAACATGGACATTGACGTGATCCTAGGTGGAGGCCGAAAGTACATGTTT
CGCATGGGAACCCCAGACCCTGAGTACCCAGATGACTACAGCCAAGGTGGGACCAGGCTGGACGGGAAGA
ATCTGGTGCAGGAATGGCTGGCGAAGCGCCAGGGTGCCCGGTATGTGTGGAACCGCACTGAGCTCATGCA
GGCTTCCCTGGACCCGTCTGTGACCCATCTCATGGGTCTCTTTGAGCCTGGAGACATGAAATACGAGATC
CACCGAGACTCCACACTGGACCCCTCCCTGATGGAGATGACAGAGGCTGCCCTGCGCCTGCTGAGCAGGA
ACCCCCGCGGCTTCTTCCTCTTCGTGGAGGGTGGTCGCATCGACCATGGTCATCATGAAAGCAGGGCTTA
CCGGGCACTGACTGAGACGATCATGTTCGACGACGCCATTGAGAGGGCGGGCCAGCTCACCAGCGAGGAG
GACACGCTGAGCCTCGTCACTGCCGACCACTCCCACGTCTTCTCCTTCGGAGGCTACCCCCTGCGAGGGA
GCTCCATCTTCGGGCTGGCCCCTGGCAAGGCCCGGGACAGGAAGGCCTACACGGTCCTCCTATACGGAAA
CGGTCCAGGCTATGTGCTCAAGGACGGCGCCCGGCCGGATGTTACCGAGAGCGAGAGCGGGAGCCCCGAG
TATCGGCAGCAGTCAGCAGTGCCCCTGGACGAAGAGACCCACGCAGGCGAGGACGTGGCGGTGTTCGCGC
GCGGCCCGCAGGCGCACCTGGTTCACGGCGTGCAGGAGCAGACCTTCATAGCGCACGTCATGGCCTTCGC
CGCCTGCCTGGAGCCCTACACCGCCTGCGACCTGGCGCCCCCCGCCGGCACCACCGACGCCGCGCACCCG
GGTGGCGGAGGACTGAACGACATCTTCGAGGCTCAGAAAATCGAATGGCACGAACATCACCATCACCATC
ACCATCACCATTAAGGCCGGCCTGTAGTCACTGGCACAACGCGTTACCCGGTAAGCCAATCGGGTATACA
CGGTCGTCATACTGCAGACAGGGTTCTTCTACTTTGCAAGATAGTCTTGAGTAGTAAAATAAATAGATAG
AGAAAATCAGCCTCGACTGTGCCTTCTAGTTGCCAGCCATCTGTTGTTTGCCCCTCCCCCGTGCCTTCCT
TGACCCTGGAAGGTGCCACTCCCACTGTCCTTTCCTAATAAAATGAGGAAATTGCATCACAACACTCAAC
CCTATCTCGGTCTATTCTTTTGATTTATAAGGGATTTTGCCGATTTCGGCCTATTGGTTAAAAAATGAGC
TGATTTAACAAAAATTTAACGCGAATTAATTCTGTGGAATGTGTGTCAGTTAGGGTGTGGAAAGTCCCCA
GGCTCCCCAGCAGGCAGAAGTATGCAAAGCATGCATCTCAATTAGTCAGCAACCAGGTGTGGAAAGTCCC
CAGGCTCCCCAGCAGGCAGAAGTATGCAAAGCATGCATCTCAATTAGTCAGCAACCATAGTCCCGCCCCT
AACTCCGCCCATCCCGCCCCTAACTCCGCCCAGTTCCGCCCATTCTCCGCCCCATGGCTGACTAATTTTT
TTTATTTATGCAGAGGCCGAGGCCGCCTCTGCCTCTGAGCTATTCCAGAAGTAGTGAGGAGGCTTTTTTG
GAGGCCTAGGCTTTTGCAAAAAGCTCCCGGGAGCTTGTATATCCATTTTCGGATCTGATCAGCACGTGTT
GACAATTAATCATCGGCATAGTATATCGGCATAGTATAATACGACAAGGTGAGGAACTAAACCATGACCG
AGTACAAGCCCACGGTGCGCCTCGCCACCCGCGACGACGTCCCCAGGGCCGTACGCACCCTCGCCGCCGC
GTTCGCCGACTACCCCGCCACGCGCCACACCGTCGATCCGGACCGCCACATCGAGCGGGTCACCGAGCTG
CAAGAACTCTTCCTCACGCGCGTCGGGCTCGACATCGGCAAGGTGTGGGTCGCGGACGACGGCGCCGCGG
TGGCGGTCTGGACCACGCCGGAGAGCGTCGAAGCGGGGGCGGTGTTCGCCGAGATCGGCCCGCGCATGGC
CGAGTTGAGCGGTTCCCGGCTGGCCGCGCAGCAACAGATGGAAGGCCTCCTGGCGCCGCACCGGCCCAAG
GAGCCCGCGTGGTTCCTGGCCACCGTCGGCGTCTCGCCCGACCACCAGGGCAAGGGTCTGGGCAGCGCCG
TCGTGCTCCCCGGAGTGGAGGCGGCCGAGCGCGCCGGGGTGCCCGCCTTCCTGGAGACATCCGCGCCCCG
CAACCTCCCCTTCTACGAGCGGCTCGGCTTCACCGTCACCGCCGACGTCGAGGTGCCCGAAGGACCGCGC
ACCTGGTGCATGACCCGCAAGCCCGGTGCCTGACACGTGCTACGAGATTTCGATTCCACCGCCGCCTTCT
ATGAAAGGTTGGGCTTCGGAATCGTTTTCCGGGACGCCGGCTGGATGATCCTCCAGCGCGGGGATCTCAT
GCTGGAGTTCTTCGCCCACCCCAACTTGTTTATTGCAGCTTATAATGGTTACAAATAAAGCAATAGCATC
ACAAATTTCACAAATAAAGCATTTTTTTCACTGCATTCTAGTTGTGGTTTGTCCAAACTCATCAATGTAT
CTTATCATGTCTGTATACCGTCGACCTCTAGCTAGAGCTTGGCGTAATCATGGTCATTACCAATGCTTAA
TCAGTGAGGCACCTATCTCAGCGATCTGTCTATTTCGTTCATCCATAGTTGCCTGACTCCCCGTCGTGTA
GATAACTACGATACGGGAGGGCTTACCATCTGGCCCCAGCGCTGCGATGATACCGCGAGAACCACGCTCA
CCGGCTCCGGATTTATCAGCAATAAACCAGCCAGCCGGAAGGGCCGAGCGCAGAAGTGGTCCTGCAACTT
TATCCGCCTCCATCCAGTCTATTAATTGTTGCCGGGAAGCTAGAGTAAGTAGTTCGCCAGTTAATAGTTT
GCGCAACGTTGTTGCCATCGCTACAGGCATCGTGGTGTCACGCTCGTCGTTTGGTATGGCTTCATTCAGC
TCCGGTTCCCAACGATCAAGGCGAGTTACATGATCCCCCATGTTGTGCAAAAAAGCGGTTAGCTCCTTCG
GTCCTCCGATCGTTGTCAGAAGTAAGTTGGCCGCAGTGTTATCACTCATGGTTATGGCAGCACTGCATAA
TTCTCTTACTGTCATGCCATCCGTAAGATGCTTTTCTGTGACTGGTGAGTACTCAACCAAGTCATTCTGA
GAATAGTGTATGCGGCGACCGAGTTGCTCTTGCCCGGCGTCAATACGGGATAATACCGCGCCACATAGCA
GAACTTTAAAAGTGCTCATCATTGGAAAACGTTCTTCGGGGCGAAAACTCTCAAGGATCTTACCGCTGTT
GAGATCCAGTTCGATGTAACCCACTCGTGCACCCAACTGATCTTCAGCATCTTTTACTTTCACCAGCGTT
TCTGGGTGAGCAAAAACAGGAAGGCAAAATGCCGCAAAAAAGGGAATAAGGGCGACACGGAAATGTTGAA
TACTCATATTCTTCCTTTTTCAATATTATTGAAGCATTTATCAGGGTTATTGTCTCATGAGCGGATACAT
ATTTGAATGTATTTAGAAAAATAAACAAATAGGGGTCAGTGTTACAACCAATTAACCAATTCTGAACATT
ATCGCGAGCCCATTTATACCTGAATATGGCTCATAACACCCCTTGCTCATGACCAAAATCCCTTAACGTG
AGTTACGCGCGCGTCGTTCCACTGAGCGTCAGACCCCGTAGAAAAGATCAAAGGATCTTCTTGAGATCCT
TTTTTTCTGCGCGTAATCTGCTGCTTGCAAACAAAAAAACCACCGCTACCAGCGGTGGTTTGTTTGCCGG
ATCAAGAGCTACCAACTCTTTTTCCGAAGGTAACTGGCTTCAGCAGAGCGCAGATACCAAATACTGTTCT
TCTAGTGTAGCCGTAGTTAGCCCACCACTTCAAGAACTCTGTAGCACCGCCTACATACCTCGCTCTGCTA
ATCCTGTTACCAGTGGCTGCTGCCAGTGGCGATAAGTCGTGTCTTACCGGGTTGGACTCAAGACGATAGT
TACCGGATAAGGCGCAGCGGTCGGGCTGAACGGGGGGTTCGTGCACACAGCCCAGCTTGGAGCGAACGAC
CTACACCGAACTGAGATACCTACAGCGTGAGCTATGAGAAAGCGCCACGCTTCCCGAAGGGAGAAAGGCG
GACAGGTATCCGGTAAGCGGCAGGGTCGGAACAGGAGAGCGCACGAGGGAGCTTCCAGGGGGAAACGCCT
GGTATCTTTATAGTCCTGTCGGGTTTCGCCACCTCTGACTTGAGCGTCGATTTTTGTGATGCTCGTCAGG
GGGGCGGAGCCTATGGAAAAACGCCAGCAACGCGGCCTTTTTACGGTTCCTGGCCTTTTGCTGGCCTTTT
GCTCACATGTTCTTTCCTGCGTTATCCCCTGATTCTGTGGATAACCGTATTACCGCCTTTGAGTGAGCTG
ATACCGCTCGCCGCAGCCGAACGACCGAGCGCAGCGAGTCAGTGAGCGAGGAAGCGGAAGGCGAGAGTAG
GGAACTGCCAGGCATCAAACTAAGCAGAAGGCCCCTGACGGATGGCCTTTTTGCGTTTCTACAAACTCTT
TCTGTGTTGTAAAACGACGGCCAGTCTTAAGCTCGGGCCCCCTGGGCGGTTCTGATAACGAGTAATCGTT
AATCCGCAAATAACGTAAAAACCCGCTTCGGCGGGTTTTTTTATGGGGGGAGTTTAGGGAAAGAGCATTT
GTCAGAATATTTAAGGGCGCCTGTCACTTTGCTTGATATATGAGAATTATTTAACCTTATAAATGAGAAA
AAAGCAACGCACTTTAAATAAGATACGTTGCTTTTTCGATTGATGAACACCTATAATTAAACTATTCATC
TATTATTTATGATTTTTTGTATATACAATATTTCTAGTTTGTTAAAGAGAATTAAGAAAATAAATCTCGA
AAATAATAAAGGGAAAATCAGTTTTTGATATCAAAATTATACATGTCAACGATAATACAAAATATAATAC
AAACTATAAGATGTTATCAGTATTTATTATCATTTAGAATAAATTTTGTGTCGCCCTTAATTGTGAGCGG
ATAACAATTACGAGCTTCATGCACAGTGGCGTTGACTCAATATTGGCCATTAGCCATATTATTCATTGGT
TATATAGCATAAATCAATATTGGCTATTGGCCATTGCATACGTTGTATCTATATCATAATATGTACATTT
ATATTGGCTCATGTCCAATATGACCGCCATGTT
Features (pLannotate 1.2.2; 24 found; start..end, strand, type, name):
     77..380     +  enhancer       CMV enhancer: human cytomegalovirus immediate early enhancer
    381..584     +  promoter       CMV promoter: human cytomegalovirus (CMV) immediate early promoter
    720..763     +  intron         CMV intron (fragment): modified intron A from human cytomegalovirus
    815..833     +  promoter       SP6 promoter: promoter for bacteriophage SP6 RNA polymerase
    837..874     +  CDS            IgH signal sequence (fragment): signal sequence from the mouse immunoglobulin heavy chain variable region
    893..1492    +  CDS            Lsr (fragment): LSR_RAT - Also known as Lisch7. Experimental evidence at protein level: Swiss-Prot protein existence level 1. Probable role in the clearance of triglyceride-rich lipoprotein from plasma. Binds chylomicrons, LDL and VLDL in presence of free fatty acids and allows their subsequent uptake in the cells. From Rattus norvegicus (Rat).
   1589..1768    +  CDS            Comp (fragment): COMP_RAT - Experimental evidence at protein level: Swiss-Prot protein existence level 1. May play a role in the structural integrity of cartilage via its interaction with other extracellular matrix proteins such as the collagens and fibronectin. Can mediate the interaction of chondrocytes with the cartilage extracellular matrix through interaction with cell surface integrin receptors. Could play a role in the pathogenesis of osteoarthritis. Potent suppressor of apoptosis in both primary chondrocytes and transformed cells. Suppresses apoptosis by blocking the activation of caspase-3 and by indu
   1756..3208    +  CDS            SEAP (fragment): secreted alkaline phosphatase from human placenta The natural enzyme has a C-terminal transmembrane sequence that is replaced by a GPI anchor.
   3233..3274    +  CDS            AviTag™ (fragment): peptide tag that allows for enzymatic biotinylation
   3278..3301    +  CDS            8xHis: 8xHis affinity tag
   3447..3558    +  polyA_signal   bGH poly(A) signal: bovine growth hormone polyadenylation signal
   3559..3667    +  rep_origin     f1 ori (fragment): f1 bacteriophage origin of replication; arrow indicates direction of (+) strand synthesis
   3681..4010    +  promoter       SV40 promoter: SV40 enhancer and early promoter
   4058..4105    +  promoter       EM7 promoter: synthetic bacterial promoter&nbsp
   4124..4723    +  CDS            PuroR (fragment): puromycin N-acetyltransferase; pac from Streptomyces; confers resistance to puromycin
   4733..4858    +  CDS            ble (fragment): BLE_KLEPN - Experimental evidence at protein level: Swiss-Prot protein existence level 1. Binding protein with a strong affinity to the bleomycin family of antibiotics. Binds to CL990; an antimitotic-antibiotic compound. From Klebsiella pneumoniae.
   4853..4974    +  polyA_signal   SV40 poly(A) signal: SV40 polyadenylation signal
   5027..5887    -  CDS            AmpR: β-lactamase; bla; confers resistance to ampicillin, carbenicillin, and related antibiotics
   5890..5986    -  promoter       AmpR promoter (fragment): bla
   6016..6040    -  CDS            KanR (fragment): aminoglycoside phosphotransferase; aph(3')-Ia; confers resistance to kanamycin
   6151..6739    +  rep_origin     ori: high-copy-number ColE1/pMB1/pBR322/pUC origin of replication
   6964..6981    +  terminator     rrnB T2 terminator (fragment): transcription terminator T2 from the E. coli rrnB gene
   7006..7025    -  CDS            lacZα (fragment): LacZα fragment of β-galactosidase; lacZ fragment
   7481..7497    +  protein_bind   lac operator: The lac repressor binds to the lac operator to inhibit transcription in E. coli. This inhibition can be relieved by adding lactose or isopropyl-β-D-thiogalactopyranoside (IPTG). lac repressor encoded by lacI
