[The description below was written by a language model from this plasmid's Addgene catalogue record and pLannotate feature annotations shown in this document.]
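Description:
pD649-HAsp-LSR-COMP5AP-AviTag-9xHis is a mammalian expression plasmid built on the pD649 backbone for producing a secreted, tagged form of the extracellular domain of human LSR (lipolysis-stimulated lipoprotein receptor, also called ILDR3 or LISCH7). It is maintained in E. coli at high copy through a ColE1/pUC-type origin with ampicillin selection via β-lactamase. The annotated sequence also contains an SV40 early/EM7 promoter cassette driving a puromycin N-acetyltransferase gene followed by an SV40 poly(A) signal, which could in principle allow puromycin selection in mammalian cells, although the record does not describe that use. Short fragments annotated as ble, KanR, lacZα and f1 ori appear to be backbone remnants.

Expression is driven by the CMV enhancer and immediate-early promoter with a fragment of CMV intron A. An SP6 promoter sits just upstream of the coding region, and transcripts end at a bGH polyadenylation signal. The open reading frame begins with a heterologous signal peptide: the plasmid name indicates an HA signal peptide, whereas the automated annotation calls it an IgH signal sequence fragment. The LSR ectodomain follows; the annotation tool matched it to the rat orthologue, but the catalogue lists it as human. Next come a segment of cartilage oligomeric matrix protein, whose coiled-coil domain pentamerises the fusion, and human placental alkaline phosphatase as an enzymatic reporter. An AviTag for site-specific enzymatic biotinylation and a polyhistidine tag for affinity purification complete the fusion. The name gives the tag as 9xHis, while the annotation detects 8xHis. The pentameric alkaline phosphatase fusion raises avidity, making it suitable as a soluble probe for detecting weak receptor–ligand binding, consistent with its origin in a human IgSF cell-surface interactome screen. The depositor notes that some plasmids in this collection may carry an IS4-like transposase insertion upstream of the CMV promoter; no such feature is annotated here.
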