Addgene plasmid #157130: pD649-HAsp-LSR-COMP5AP-AviTag-9xHis
Purpose: Mammalian expression of cell-surface protein extracellular domain fused to COMP5AP-AviTag-9xHis. Protein is secreted from cells.
Depositing lab: Chris Garcia. Depositing organization: Stanford University. Publication: A Human IgSF Cell-Surface Interactome Reveals a Complex Network of Protein-Protein Interactions. Wojtowicz WM, Vielmetter J, Fernandes RA, Siepe DH, Eastman CL, Chisholm GB, Cox S, Klock H, Anderson PW, Rue SM, Miller JJ, Glaser SM, Bragstad ML, Vance J, Lam AW, Lesley SA, Zinn K, Garcia KC. Cell. 2020 Aug 20;182(4):1027-1043.e17. doi: 10.1016/j.cell.2020.07.025. PubMed 32822567.
Backbone
  Vector backbone: pD649
  Backbone size w/o insert (bp): 7153
  Vector type: Mammalian Expression
Growth in bacteria
  Bacterial resistance: Ampicillin, 100 μg/mL
  Growth temperature: 37°C
  Growth strain: DH5alpha
  Copy number: High Copy
Gene/Insert
  Gene/Insert name: LSR
  Species: H. sapiens (human)
  Insert size (bp): 510
  Entrez Gene: LSR (a.k.a. ILDR3, LISCH7)
  Promoter: CMV/SP6
  Tag / fusion protein: COMP5AP-AviTag-9xHis (C terminal on backbone)
  Cloning method: Restriction Enzyme; 5′ cloning site GCGGCCGC (not destroyed); 3′ cloning site GGCGCGCC (not destroyed)
  Sequencing primers: 5′ ATTTAGGTGACACTATAG; 3′ CGTCGCACTCCATCACGGTG
Resource information
  A portion of this plasmid was derived from a plasmid made by: synthesis by ThermoFisher
Terms and licenses: Academic/Nonprofit Terms; Industry Terms: Not Available to Industry
Depositor comments: Some plasmids in this collection may have an IS4-like element ISVsa5 family transposase upstream of the CMV promoter.
How to cite: pD649-HAsp-LSR-COMP5AP-AviTag-9xHis was a gift from Chris Garcia (Addgene plasmid # 157130 ; http://n2t.net/addgene:157130 ; RRID:Addgene_157130)
