>Addgene plasmid #157130 | pD649-HAsp-LSR-COMP5AP-AviTag-9xHis | depositor partial sequence | sequence record 303370 | insert (extracellular domain)
ATTCAAGTGACCGTGTCCAATCCTTACCACGTCGTGATCCTGTTCCAGCCTGTGACACTGCCCTGCACCT
ACCAGATGACCAGCACACCTACACAGCCCATCGTGATCTGGAAGTACAAGAGCTTCTGCCGGGACAGAAT
CGCCGATGCCTTTTCTCCCGCCTCCGTGGACAATCAGCTGAATGCTCAGCTGGCCGCTGGCAACCCTGGC
TACAATCCTTATGTGGAATGCCAGGACAGCGTGCGGACAGTCAGAGTGGTGGCCACAAAGCAGGGAAATG
CCGTGACACTGGGCGACTACTACCAGGGCAGAAGAATCACCATCACCGGCAACGCCGACCTGACCTTTGA
TCAGACAGCTTGGGGCGACAGCGGCGTGTACTACTGTTCTGTGGTGTCTGCCCAGGACCTGCAGGGCAAC
AATGAAGCCTATGCCGAGCTGATCGTGCTGGGCAGAACAAGCGGAGTTGCTGAGCTGCTGCCTGGATTTC
AGGCCGGACCTATCGAGGAT
